Addgene plasmid #173941: pET28_6xHis-PARP1delWGR-L713F
Purpose: Bacterial expression of PARP1 lacking WGR domain but containing L713F gain-of-function mutation
Depositing lab: Joan Conaway. Depositing organization: Stowers Institute for Medical Research. Publication: Multiple roles for PARP1 in ALC1-dependent nucleosome remodeling. Ooi SK, Sato S, Tomomori-Sato C, Zhang Y, Wen Z, Banks CAS, Washburn MP, Unruh JR, Florens L, Conaway RC, Conaway JW. Proc Natl Acad Sci U S A. 2021 Sep 7;118(36). pii: 2107277118. doi: 10.1073/pnas.2107277118. PubMed 34465625.
Backbone
  Vector backbone: pET28
  Vector type: Bacterial Expression
Growth in bacteria
  Bacterial resistance: Kanamycin, 50 μg/mL
  Growth temperature: 37°C
  Growth strain: DH5alpha
  Copy number: Low Copy
Gene/Insert
  Gene/Insert name: PARP1delWGR-L713F
  Species: H. sapiens (human)
  Mutation: Deletion of residues 521-660; L713F, V762A
  Entrez Gene: PARP1 (a.k.a. ADPRT, ADPRT 1, ADPRT1, ARTD1, PARP, PARP-1, PARS, PPOL, Poly-PARP, pADPRT-1)
  Tag / fusion protein: 6xHis (N terminal on insert)
  Cloning method: Gibson Cloning
Terms and licenses: Academic/Nonprofit Terms; Industry Terms: Not Available to Industry
Depositor comments: Protein residues 1-520...661-1014 (protein expression may be toxic to host, add 10 mM benzamide to all growth media, see PMID: 28695525 for protocol)
How to cite: pET28_6xHis-PARP1delWGR-L713F was a gift from Joan Conaway (Addgene plasmid # 173941 ; http://n2t.net/addgene:173941 ; RRID:Addgene_173941)
