[The description below was written by a language model from this plasmid's Addgene catalogue record and the feature table of its GenBank file.]
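Description:
pET28_6xHis-PARP1delWGR-L713F is a 7,911 bp bacterial expression plasmid built on the pET28 backbone for producing a mutant form of human PARP1 in E. coli. It replicates from a ColE1/pBR322-type origin accompanied by the bom region and the rop gene, which keeps copy number low, consistent with the catalogue's low-copy designation. It is selected with kanamycin through the aph(3')-Ia resistance gene. An f1 phage origin is also present, allowing single-stranded DNA production.

Expression follows the standard pET arrangement. A T7 promoter is fused to a lac operator and followed by the T7 gene 10 ribosome binding site, and transcription ends at a T7 terminator. The plasmid-borne lacI gene supplies lac repressor, so transcription stays repressed until IPTG is added in a host that supplies T7 RNA polymerase. The open reading frame begins with an N-terminal 6xHis tag and a thrombin cleavage site, allowing metal-affinity purification and optional tag removal. The PARP1 coding sequence itself is not annotated in the feature table, but it evidently occupies the unannotated stretch between the thrombin site and the terminator.

The insert, introduced by Gibson cloning, encodes residues 1–520 joined to 661–1014, removing the WGR domain (residues 521–660). It also carries the L713F gain-of-function substitution and a V762A change. The depositor notes that the expressed protein may be toxic to the host. The associated publication concerns PARP1's roles in ALC1-dependent nucleosome remodeling, so the recombinant protein is suited to biochemical studies of how the WGR domain and the activating mutation affect PARP1 function.
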