LOCUS       Exported 7911 bp ds-DNA circular SYN 15-SEP-2021
DEFINITION  Bacterial expression of PARP1 lacking WGR domain but containing
            L713F gain-of-function mutation.
ACCESSION   .
VERSION     .
KEYWORDS    pET28_6xHis-PARP1delWGR-L713F
SOURCE      synthetic DNA construct
  ORGANISM  synthetic DNA construct
REFERENCE   1 (bases 1 to 7911)
  TITLE     HOLD-Conaway Lab Plasmids
REFERENCE   2 (bases 1 to 7911)
  AUTHORS   .
  TITLE     Direct Submission
  JOURNAL   Exported Sep 15, 2021 from SnapGene Server 1.1.58
            http://www.snapgene.com
FEATURES             Location/Qualifiers
     source          1..7911
                     /organism="synthetic DNA construct"
                     /mol_type="other DNA"
     CDS             complement(106..1188)
                     /codon_start=1
                     /gene="lacI"
                     /product="lac repressor"
                     /label=lacI
                     /note="The lac repressor binds to the lac operator to
                     inhibit transcription in E. coli. This inhibition can be
                     relieved by adding lactose or
                     isopropyl-beta-D-thiogalactopyranoside (IPTG)."
                     /translation="MKPVTLYDVAEYAGVSYQTVSRVVNQASHVSAKTREKVEAAMAEL
                     NYIPNRVAQQLAGKQSLLIGVATSSLALHAPSQIVAAIKSRADQLGASVVVSMVERSGV
                     EACKAAVHNLLAQRVSGLIINYPLDDQDAIAVEAACTNVPALFLDVSDQTPINSIIFSH
                     EDGTRLGVEHLVALGHQQIALLAGPLSSVSARLRLAGWHKYLTRNQIQPIAEREGDWSA
                     MSGFQQTMQMLNEGIVPTAMLVANDQMALGAMRAITESGLRVGADISVVGYDDTEDSSC
                     YIPPLTTIKQDFRLLGQTSVDRLLQLSQGQAVKGNQLLPVSLVKRKTTLAPNTQTASPR
                     ALADSLMQLARQVSRLESGQ"
     primer_bind     1150..1169
                     /label=LacI-R
                     /note="LacI, reverse primer"
     promoter        complement(1189..1266)
                     /gene="lacI"
                     /label=lacI promoter
     primer_bind     1472..1491
                     /label=pBRrevBam
                     /note="pBR322 vectors, tet region, downstream of BamHI,
                     reverse primer"
     primer_bind     1575..1594
                     /label=T7
                     /note="T7 promoter, forward primer"
     promoter        1575..1593
                     /label=T7 promoter
                     /note="promoter for bacteriophage T7 RNA polymerase"
     protein_bind    1594..1618
                     /label=lac operator
                     /bound_moiety="lac repressor encoded by lacI"
                     /note="The lac repressor binds to the lac operator to
                     inhibit transcription in E. coli. This inhibition can be
                     relieved by adding lactose or
                     isopropyl-beta-D-thiogalactopyranoside (IPTG)."
     RBS             1633..1655
                     /note="efficient ribosome binding site from bacteriophage
                     T7 gene 10 (Olins and Rangwala, 1989)"
     CDS             1674..1691
                     /codon_start=1
                     /product="6xHis affinity tag"
                     /label=6xHis
                     /translation="HHHHHH"
     CDS             1701..1718
                     /codon_start=1
                     /product="thrombin recognition and cleavage site"
                     /label=thrombin site
                     /translation="LVPRGS"
     primer_bind     complement(4420..4438)
                     /label=T7 Term
                     /note="T7 terminator, reverse primer"
     terminator      4434..4481
                     /label=T7 terminator
                     /note="transcription terminator for bacteriophage T7 RNA
                     polymerase"
     rep_origin      4518..4973
                     /direction=RIGHT
                     /label=f1 ori
                     /note="f1 bacteriophage origin of replication; arrow
                     indicates direction of (+) strand synthesis"
     primer_bind     complement(4605..4624)
                     /label=F1ori-R
                     /note="F1 origin, reverse primer"
     primer_bind     4815..4836
                     /label=F1ori-F
                     /note="F1 origin, forward primer"
     CDS             complement(5065..5880)
                     /codon_start=1
                     /gene="aph(3')-Ia"
                     /product="aminoglycoside phosphotransferase"
                     /label=KanR
                     /note="confers resistance to kanamycin in bacteria or G418
                     (Geneticin(R)) in eukaryotes"
                     /translation="MSHIQRETSCSRPRLNSNMDADLYGYKWARDNVGQSGATIYRLYG
                     KPDAPELFLKHGKGSVANDVTDEMVRLNWLTEFMPLPTIKHFIRTPDDAWLLTTAIPGK
                     TAFQVLEEYPDSGENIVDALAVFLRRLHSIPVCNCPFNSDRVFRLAQAQSRMNNGLVDA
                     SDFDDERNGWPVEQVWKEMHKLLPFSPDSVVTHGDFSLDNLIFDEGKLIGCIDVGRVGI
                     ADRYQDLAILWNCLGEFSPSLQKRLFQKYGIDNPDMNKLQFHLMLDEFF"
     primer_bind     5788..5807
                     /label=Kan-R
                     /note="Kanamycin resistance gene, reverse primer"
     primer_bind     5872..5891
                     /label=pENTR-R
                     /note="pENTR vectors, reverse primer"
     rep_origin      6002..6590
                     /direction=RIGHT
                     /label=ori
                     /note="high-copy-number ColE1/pMB1/pBR322/pUC origin of
                     replication"
     primer_bind     6491..6510
                     /label=pBR322ori-F
                     /note="pBR322 origin, forward primer"
     primer_bind     6744..6761
                     /label=L4440
                     /note="L4440 vector, forward primer"
     misc_feature    6776..6915
                     /label=bom
                     /note="basis of mobility region from pBR322"
     primer_bind     complement(6841..6860)
                     /label=pRS-marker
                     /note="pRS vectors, use to sequence yeast selectable
                     marker"
     primer_bind     7001..7023
                     /label=pGEX 3'
                     /note="pGEX vectors, reverse primer"
     CDS             complement(7017..7208)
                     /codon_start=1
                     /gene="rop"
                     /product="Rop protein, which maintains plasmids at low copy
                     number"
                     /label=rop
                     /translation="MTKQEKTALNMARFIRSQTLTLLEKLNELDADEQADICESLHDHA
                     DELYRSCLARFGDDGENL"
ORIGIN
        1 ccccgcgccc accggaagga gctgactggg ttgaaggctc tcaagggcat cggtcgagat
       61 cccggtgcct aatgagtgag ctaacttaca ttaattgcgt tgcgctcact gcccgctttc
      121 cagtcgggaa acctgtcgtg ccagctgcat taatgaatcg gccaacgcgc ggggagaggc
      181 ggtttgcgta ttgggcgcca gggtggtttt tcttttcacc agtgagacgg gcaacagctg
      241 attgcccttc accgcctggc cctgagagag ttgcagcaag cggtccacgc tggtttgccc
      301 cagcaggcga aaatcctgtt tgatggtggt taacggcggg atataacatg agctgtcttc
      361 ggtatcgtcg tatcccacta ccgagatatc cgcaccaacg cgcagcccgg actcggtaat
      421 ggcgcgcatt gcgcccagcg ccatctgatc gttggcaacc agcatcgcag tgggaacgat
      481 gccctcattc agcatttgca tggtttgttg aaaaccggac atggcactcc agtcgccttc
      541 ccgttccgct atcggctgaa tttgattgcg agtgagatat ttatgccagc cagccagacg
      601 cagacgcgcc gagacagaac ttaatgggcc cgctaacagc gcgatttgct ggtgacccaa
      661 tgcgaccaga tgctccacgc ccagtcgcgt accgtcttca tgggagaaaa taatactgtt
      721 gatgggtgtc tggtcagaga catcaagaaa taacgccgga acattagtgc aggcagcttc
      781 cacagcaatg gcatcctggt catccagcgg atagttaatg atcagcccac tgacgcgttg
      841 cgcgagaaga ttgtgcaccg ccgctttaca ggcttcgacg ccgcttcgtt ctaccatcga
      901 caccaccacg ctggcaccca gttgatcggc gcgagattta atcgccgcga caatttgcga
      961 cggcgcgtgc agggccagac tggaggtggc aacgccaatc agcaacgact gtttgcccgc
     1021 cagttgttgt gccacgcggt tgggaatgta attcagctcc gccatcgccg cttccacttt
     1081 ttcccgcgtt ttcgcagaaa cgtggctggc ctggttcacc acgcgggaaa cggtctgata
     1141 agagacaccg gcatactctg cgacatcgta taacgttact ggtttcacat tcaccaccct
     1201 gaattgactc tcttccgggc gctatcatgc cataccgcga aaggttttgc gccattcgat
     1261 ggtgtccggg atctcgacgc tctcccttat gcgactcctg cattaggaag cagcccagta
     1321 gtaggttgag gccgttgagc accgccgccg caaggaatgg tgcatgcaag gagatggcgc
     1381 ccaacagtcc cccggccacg gggcctgcca ccatacccac gccgaaacaa gcgctcatga
     1441 gcccgaagtg gcgagcccga tcttccccat cggtgatgtc ggcgatatag gcgccagcaa
     1501 ccgcacctgt ggcgccggtg atgccggcca cgatgcgtcc ggcgtagagg atcgagatct
     1561 cgatcccgcg aaattaatac gactcactat aggggaattg tgagcggata acaattcccc
     1621 tctagaaata attttgttta actttaagaa ggagatatac catgggcagc agccatcatc
     1681 atcatcatca cagcagcggc ctggtgccgc gcggcagcca tatgatggcg gagtcttctg
     1741 ataagctgta tcgagtcgag tacgccaaga gcgggcgcgc ctcttgcaag aaatgcagcg
     1801 agagcatccc caaggactcg ctccggatgg ccatcatggt gcagtcgccc atgtttgatg
     1861 gaaaagtccc acactggtac cacttctcct gcttctggaa ggtgggccac tccatccggc
     1921 accctgacgt tgaggtggat gggttctctg agcttcggtg ggatgaccag cagaaagtca
     1981 agaagacagc ggaagctgga ggagtgacag gcaaaggcca ggatggaatt ggtagcaagg
     2041 cagagaagac tctgggtgac tttgcagcag agtatgccaa gtccaacaga agtacgtgca
     2101 aggggtgtat ggagaagata gaaaagggcc aggtgcgcct gtccaagaag atggtggacc
     2161 cggagaagcc acagctaggc atgattgacc gctggtacca tccaggctgc tttgtcaaga
     2221 acagggagga gctgggtttc cggcccgagt acagtgcgag tcagctcaag ggcttcagcc
     2281 tccttgctac agaggataag gaagccctga agaagcagct cccaggagtc aagagtgaag
     2341 gaaagagaaa aggcgatgag gtggatggag tggatgaagt ggcgaagaag aaatctaaaa
     2401 aagaaaaaga caaggatagt aagcttgaaa aagccctaaa ggctcagaac gacctgatct
     2461 ggaacatcaa ggacgagcta aagaaagtgt gttcaactaa tgacctgaag gagctactca
     2521 tcttcaacaa gcagcaagtg ccttctgggg agtcggcgat cttggaccga gtagctgatg
     2581 gcatggtgtt cggtgccctc cttccctgcg aggaatgctc gggtcagctg gtcttcaaga
     2641 gcgatgccta ttactgcact ggggacgtca ctgcctggac caagtgtatg gtcaagacac
     2701 agacacccaa ccggaaggag tgggtaaccc caaaggaatt ccgagaaatc tcttacctca
     2761 agaaattgaa ggttaaaaag caggaccgta tattcccccc agaaaccagc gcctccgtgg
     2821 cggccacgcc tccgccctcc acagcctcgg ctcctgctgc tgtgaactcc tctgcttcag
     2881 cagataagcc attatccaac atgaagatcc tgactctcgg gaagctgtcc cggaacaagg
     2941 atgaagtgaa ggccatgatt gagaaactcg gggggaagtt gacggggacg gccaacaagg
     3001 cttccctgtg catcagcacc aaaaaggagg tggaaaagat gaataagaag atggaggaag
     3061 taaaggaagc caacatccga gttgtgtctg aggacttcct ccaggacgtc tccgcctcca
     3121 ccaagagcct tcaggagttg ttcttagcgc acatcttgtc cccttggggg gcagaggtga
     3181 aggcagagcc tgttgaagtt gtggccccaa gagggaagtc aggggctgcg ctctccaaaa
     3241 aaagcaaggg ccaggtcaag gaggaaggta tcaacaaatc tgaaaccaag tccaagctcc
     3301 ccaagccagt tcaggacctc atcaagatga tctttgatgt ggaaagtatg aagaaagcca
     3361 tggtggagta tgagatcgac cttcagaaga tgcccttggg gaagctgagc aaaaggcaga
     3421 tccaggccgc atactccatc ttcagtgagg tccagcaggc ggtgtctcag ggcagcagcg
     3481 actctcagat cctggatctc tcaaatcgct tttacaccct gatcccccac gactttggga
     3541 tgaagaagcc tccgctcctg aacaatgcag acagtgtgca ggccaaggcg gaaatgcttg
     3601 acaacctgct ggacatcgag gtggcctaca gtctgctcag gggagggtct gatgatagca
     3661 gcaaggatcc catcgatgtc aactatgaga agctcaaaac tgacattaag gtggttgaca
     3721 gagattctga agaagccgag atcatcagga agtatgttaa gaacactcat gcaaccacac
     3781 acaatgcgta tgacttggaa gtcatcgata tctttaagat agagcgtgaa ggcgaatgcc
     3841 agcgttacaa gccctttaag cagcttcata accgaagatt gctgtggcac gggtccagga
     3901 ccaccaactt tgctgggatc ctgtcccagg gtcttcggat agccccgcct gaagcgcccg
     3961 tgacaggcta catgtttggt aaagggatct atttcgctga catggtctcc aagagtgcca
     4021 actactgcca tacgtctcag ggagacccaa taggcttaat cctgttggga gaagttgccc
     4081 ttggaaacat gtatgaactg aagcacgctt cacatatcag caagttaccc aagggcaagc
     4141 acagtgtcaa aggtttgggc aaaactaccc ctgatccttc agctaacatt agtctggatg
     4201 gtgtagacgt tcctcttggg accgggattt catctggtgt gaatgacacc tctctactat
     4261 ataacgagta cattgtctat gatattgctc aggtaaatct gaagtatctg ctgaaactga
     4321 aattcaattt taagacctcc ctgtggtaac tcgaccacca ccaccactga gatccggctg
     4381 ctaacaaagc ccgaaaggaa gctgagttgg ctgctgccac cgctgagcaa taactagcat
     4441 aaccccttgg ggcctctaaa cgggtcttga ggggtttttt gctgaaagga ggaactatat
     4501 ccggattggc gaatgggnnn nnnnnnnnnn nnnnnnnnnn nnnnnnnnnn nnnnnnnnnn
     4561 nnnnnnnnnn nnnnnnnnnn nnnnnnnnnn nnnnnnnnnn nnnnnnnnnn nnnnnnnnnn
     4621 nnnnnnnnnn nnnnnnnnnn ncnnnnnnnn nnnnnnnnnn nnnnnnnnnn nnnnnnnnnn
     4681 nnnnnnnnnn nnnnnnnnnn nnnnnnnnnn nnnnnnnnnn nnnnnnnnnn nnnannnnnn
     4741 nnnnnnnnnn nnnnnnnnnn nnnnnnnnnn nnnnnnnnnn nnncctttga cgttggagtc
     4801 cacgttcttt nnnnnnnnnn nnnnnnnnnn nnnnnnnnnn nnnnnnnacc ctatctcggt
     4861 ctattctttt gatttataag ggattttgcc gatttcggcc tattggttaa aaaatgagct
     4921 gatttaacaa aaatttaacg cgaattttaa caaaatatta acgcttacaa tttaggtggc
     4981 acttttcggg gaaatgtgcg cggaacccct atttgtttat ttttctaaat acattcaaat
     5041 atgtatccgc tcatgaatta attcttagaa aaactcatcg agcatcaaat gaaactgcaa
     5101 tttattcata tcaggattat caataccata tttttgaaaa agccgtttct gtaatgaagg
     5161 agaaaactca ccgaggcagt tccataggat ggcaagatcc tggtatcggt ctgcgattcc
     5221 gactcgtcca acatcaatac aacctattaa tttcccctcg tcaaaaataa ggttatcaag
     5281 tgagaaatca ccatgagtga cgactgaatc cggtgagaat ggcaaaagtt tatgcatttc
     5341 tttccagact tgttcaacag gccagccatt acgctcgtca tcaaaatcac tcgcatcaac
     5401 caaaccgtta ttcattcgtg attgcgcctg agcgagacga aatacgcgat cgctgttaaa
     5461 aggacaatta caaacaggaa tcgaatgcaa ccggcgcagg aacactgcca gcgcatcaac
     5521 aatattttca cctgaatcag gatattcttc taatacctgg aatgctgttt tcccggggat
     5581 cgcagtggtg agtaaccatg catcatcagg agtacggata aaatgcttga tggtcggaag
     5641 aggcataaat tccgtcagcc agtttagtct gaccatctca tctgtaacat cattggcaac
     5701 gctacctttg ccatgtttca gaaacaactc tggcgcatcg ggcttcccat acaatcgata
     5761 gattgtcgca cctgattgcc cgacattatc gcgagcccat ttatacccat ataaatcagc
     5821 atccatgttg gaatttaatc gcggcctaga gcaagacgtt tcccgttgaa tatggctcat
     5881 aacacccctt gtattactgt ttatgtaagc agacagtttt attgttcatg accaaaatcc
     5941 cttaacgtga gttttcgttc cactgagcgt cagaccccgt agaaaagatc aaaggatctt
     6001 cttgagatcc tttttttctg cgcgtaatct gctgcttgca aacaaaaaaa ccaccgctac
     6061 cagcggtggt ttgtttgccg gatcaagagc taccaactct ttttccgaag gtaactggct
     6121 tcagcagagc gcagatacca aatactgtcc ttctagtgta gccgtagtta ggccaccact
     6181 tcaagaactc tgtagcaccg cctacatacc tcgctctgct aatcctgtta ccagtggctg
     6241 ctgccagtgg cgataagtcg tgtcttaccg ggttggactc aagacgatag ttaccggata
     6301 aggcgcagcg gtcgggctga acggggggtt cgtgcacaca gcccagcttg gagcgaacga
     6361 cctacaccga actgagatac ctacagcgtg agctatgaga aagcgccacg cttcccgaag
     6421 ggagaaaggc ggacaggtat ccggtaagcg gcagggtcgg aacaggagag cgcacgaggg
     6481 agcttccagg gggaaacgcc tggtatcttt atagtcctgt cgggtttcgc cacctctgac
     6541 ttgagcgtcg atttttgtga tgctcgtcag gggggcggag cctatggaaa aacgccagca
     6601 acgcggcctt tttacggttc ctggcctttt gctggccttt tgctcacatg ttctttcctg
     6661 cgttatcccc tgattctgtg gataaccgta ttaccgcctt tgagtgagct gataccgctc
     6721 gccgcagccg aacgaccgag cgcagcgagt cagtgagcga ggaagcggaa gagcgcctga
     6781 tgcggtattt tctccttacg catctgtgcg gtatttcaca ccgcaatggt gcactctcag
     6841 tacaatctgc tctgatgccg catagttaag ccagtataca ctccgctatc gctacgtgac
     6901 tgggtcatgg ctgcgccccg acacccgcca acacccgctg acgcgccctg acgggcttgt
     6961 ctgctcccgg catccgctta cagacaagct gtgaccgtct ccgggagctg catgtgtcag
     7021 aggttttcac cgtcatcacc gaaacgcgcg aggcagctgc ggtaaagctc atcagcgtgg
     7081 tcgtgaagcg attcacagat gtctgcctgt tcatccgcgt ccagctcgtt gagtttctcc
     7141 agaagcgtta atgtctggct tctgataaag cgggccatgt taagggcggt tttttcctgt
     7201 ttggtcactg atgcctccgt gtaaggggga tttctgttca tgggggtaat gataccgatg
     7261 aaacgagaga ggatgctcac gatacgggtt actgatgatg aacatgcccg gttactggaa
     7321 cgttgtgagg gtaaacaact ggcggtatgg atgcggcggg accagagaaa aatcactcag
     7381 ggtcaatgcc agcgcttcgt taatacagat gtaggtgttc cacagggtag ccagcagcat
     7441 cctgcgatgc agatccggaa cataatggtg cagggcgctg acttccgcgt ttccagactt
     7501 tacgaaacac ggaaaccgaa gaccattcat gttgttgctc aggtcgcaga cgttttgcag
     7561 cagcagtcgc ttcacgttcg ctcgcgtatc ggtgattcat tctgctaacc agtaaggcaa
     7621 ccccgccagc ctagccgggt cctcaacgac aggagcacga tcatgcgcac ccgtggggcc
     7681 gccatgccgg cgataatggc ctgcttctcg ccgaaacgtt tggtggcggg accagtgacg
     7741 aaggcttgag cgagggcgtg caagattccg aataccgcaa gcgacaggcc gatcatcgtc
     7801 gcgctccagc gaaagcggtc ctcgccgaaa atgacccaga gcgctgccgg cacctgtcct
     7861 acgagttgca tgataaagaa gacagtcata agtgcggcga cgatagtcat g
//
