>Addgene plasmid #173941 | pET28_6xHis-PARP1delWGR-L713F | depositor partial sequence | sequence record 338499 | 6xHis-PARP1dWGR-L713F_CDS
ATGGGCAGCAGCCATCATCATCATCATCACAGCAGCGGCCTGGTGCCGCGCGGCAGCCATATGATGGCGG
AGTCTTCTGATAAGCTGTATCGAGTCGAGTACGCCAAGAGCGGGCGCGCCTCTTGCAAGAAATGCAGCGA
GAGCATCCCCAAGGACTCGCTCCGGATGGCCATCATGGTGCAGTCGCCCATGTTTGATGGAAAAGTCCCA
CACTGGTACCACTTCTCCTGCTTCTGGAAGGTGGGCCACTCCATCCGGCACCCTGACGTTGAGGTGGATG
GGTTCTCTGAGCTTCGGTGGGATGACCAGCAGAAAGTCAAGAAGACAGCGGAAGCTGGAGGAGTGACAGG
CAAAGGCCAGGATGGAATTGGTAGCAAGGCAGAGAAGACTCTGGGTGACTTTGCAGCAGAGTATGCCAAG
TCCAACAGAAGTACGTGCAAGGGGTGTATGGAGAAGATAGAAAAGGGCCAGGTGCGCCTGTCCAAGAAGA
TGGTGGACCCGGAGAAGCCACAGCTAGGCATGATTGACCGCTGGTACCATCCAGGCTGCTTTGTCAAGAA
CAGGGAGGAGCTGGGTTTCCGGCCCGAGTACAGTGCGAGTCAGCTCAAGGGCTTCAGCCTCCTTGCTACA
GAGGATAAGGAAGCCCTGAAGAAGCAGCTCCCAGGAGTCAAGAGTGAAGGAAAGAGAAAAGGCGATGAGG
TGGATGGAGTGGATGAAGTGGCGAAGAAGAAATCTAAAAAAGAAAAAGACAAGGATAGTAAGCTTGAAAA
AGCCCTAAAGGCTCAGAACGACCTGATCTGGAACATCAAGGACGAGCTAAAGAAAGTGTGTTCAACTAAT
GACCTGAAGGAGCTACTCATCTTCAACAAGCAGCAAGTGCCTTCTGGGGAGTCGGCGATCTTGGACCGAG
TAGCTGATGGCATGGTGTTCGGTGCCCTCCTTCCCTGCGAGGAATGCTCGGGTCAGCTGGTCTTCAAGAG
CGATGCCTATTACTGCACTGGGGACGTCACTGCCTGGACCAAGTGTATGGTCAAGACACAGACACCCAAC
CGGAAGGAGTGGGTAACCCCAAAGGAATTCCGAGAAATCTCTTACCTCAAGAAATTGAAGGTTAAAAAGC
AGGACCGTATATTCCCCCCAGAAACCAGCGCCTCCGTGGCGGCCACGCCTCCGCCCTCCACAGCCTCGGC
TCCTGCTGCTGTGAACTCCTCTGCTTCAGCAGATAAGCCATTATCCAACATGAAGATCCTGACTCTCGGG
AAGCTGTCCCGGAACAAGGATGAAGTGAAGGCCATGATTGAGAAACTCGGGGGGAAGTTGACGGGGACGG
CCAACAAGGCTTCCCTGTGCATCAGCACCAAAAAGGAGGTGGAAAAGATGAATAAGAAGATGGAGGAAGT
AAAGGAAGCCAACATCCGAGTTGTGTCTGAGGACTTCCTCCAGGACGTCTCCGCCTCCACCAAGAGCCTT
CAGGAGTTGTTCTTAGCGCACATCTTGTCCCCTTGGGGGGCAGAGGTGAAGGCAGAGCCTGTTGAAGTTG
TGGCCCCAAGAGGGAAGTCAGGGGCTGCGCTCTCCAAAAAAAGCAAGGGCCAGGTCAAGGAGGAAGGTAT
CAACAAATCTGAAACCAAGTCCAAGCTCCCCAAGCCAGTTCAGGACCTCATCAAGATGATCTTTGATGTG
GAAAGTATGAAGAAAGCCATGGTGGAGTATGAGATCGACCTTCAGAAGATGCCCTTGGGGAAGCTGAGCA
AAAGGCAGATCCAGGCCGCATACTCCATCTTCAGTGAGGTCCAGCAGGCGGTGTCTCAGGGCAGCAGCGA
CTCTCAGATCCTGGATCTCTCAAATCGCTTTTACACCCTGATCCCCCACGACTTTGGGATGAAGAAGCCT
CCGCTCCTGAACAATGCAGACAGTGTGCAGGCCAAGGCGGAAATGCTTGACAACCTGCTGGACATCGAGG
TGGCCTACAGTCTGCTCAGGGGAGGGTCTGATGATAGCAGCAAGGATCCCATCGATGTCAACTATGAGAA
GCTCAAAACTGACATTAAGGTGGTTGACAGAGATTCTGAAGAAGCCGAGATCATCAGGAAGTATGTTAAG
AACACTCATGCAACCACACACAATGCGTATGACTTGGAAGTCATCGATATCTTTAAGATAGAGCGTGAAG
GCGAATGCCAGCGTTACAAGCCCTTTAAGCAGCTTCATAACCGAAGATTGCTGTGGCACGGGTCCAGGAC
CACCAACTTTGCTGGGATCCTGTCCCAGGGTCTTCGGATAGCCCCGCCTGAAGCGCCCGTGACAGGCTAC
ATGTTTGGTAAAGGGATCTATTTCGCTGACATGGTCTCCAAGAGTGCCAACTACTGCCATACGTCTCAGG
GAGACCCAATAGGCTTAATCCTGTTGGGAGAAGTTGCCCTTGGAAACATGTATGAACTGAAGCACGCTTC
ACATATCAGCAAGTTACCCAAGGGCAAGCACAGTGTCAAAGGTTTGGGCAAAACTACCCCTGATCCTTCA
GCTAACATTAGTCTGGATGGTGTAGACGTTCCTCTTGGGACCGGGATTTCATCTGGTGTGAATGACACCT
CTCTACTATATAACGAGTACATTGTCTATGATATTGCTCAGGTAAATCTGAAGTATCTGCTGAAACTGAA
ATTCAATTTTAAGACCTCCCTGTGGTAA
